Addgene plasmid #91489: pHH0103_DNMBP-6/6
Purpose: Protein expression and purification of human SH3 domain construct DNMBP-6/6
Depositing lab: Sachdev Sidhu. Depositing organization: University of Toronto. Publication: Comprehensive Analysis of the Human SH3 Domain Family Reveals a Wide Variety of Non-canonical Specificities. Teyra J, Huang H, Jain S, Guan X, Dong A, Liu Y, Tempel W, Min J, Tong Y, Kim PM, Bader GD, Sidhu SS. Structure. 2017 Oct 3;25(10):1598-1610.e3. doi: 10.1016/j.str.2017.07.017. Epub 2017 Sep 7. PubMed 28890361.
Backbone
  Vector backbone: pHH0103
  Vector type: Bacterial Expression
Growth in bacteria
  Bacterial resistance: Ampicillin, 100 μg/mL
  Growth temperature: 37°C
  Growth strain: DH5alpha
  Copy number: Low Copy
Gene/Insert
  Gene/Insert name: DNMBP-6/6
  Species: H. sapiens (human)
  Insert size (bp): 233
  Entrez Gene: DNMBP (a.k.a. ARHGEF36, CTRCT48, TUBA)
  Cloning method: Restriction Enzyme; 5′ cloning site Sfi1 (unknown if destroyed); 3′ cloning site Not1 (unknown if destroyed)
Terms and licenses: Academic/Nonprofit Terms; Industry Terms: Not Available to Industry
How to cite: pHH0103_DNMBP-6/6 was a gift from Sachdev Sidhu (Addgene plasmid # 91489 ; http://n2t.net/addgene:91489 ; RRID:Addgene_91489)
