[The description below was written by a language model from this plasmid's Addgene catalogue record and pLannotate feature annotations shown in this document.]
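Description:
pHH0103_DNMBP-6/6 is a bacterial expression plasmid of about 6.9 kb, built on the pHH0103 backbone, for producing and purifying a single SH3 domain of human DNMBP (also called ARHGEF36 or TUBA). The name suggests the sixth of six SH3 domains in that protein, though the record does not spell this out. It is maintained in E. coli through a ColE1/pBR322-type origin and selected with ampicillin via the bla gene and its own promoter. The catalogue lists it as low copy. A bom site and an f1 phage origin are also annotated, the latter interrupting the rop gene, which appears only as fragments.

The expression cassette is driven by the hybrid tac promoter followed by a lac operator, and the plasmid carries its own lacI gene under the lacIq promoter, so transcription is held off by the repressor and can be induced with IPTG. The open reading frame begins with a 6xHis tag followed by Schistosoma japonicum glutathione S-transferase, and the roughly 230 bp DNMBP fragment, cloned between SfiI and NotI sites, lies downstream of these. This should yield a His-GST–SH3 fusion suited to affinity purification on nickel or glutathione resins. An fd phage terminator follows the insert. Beyond it lie fragments of M13 gene III, along with remnants of a tetracycline resistance gene and its promoter. These appear to be leftovers from a phage-display phagemid ancestor rather than functional parts of the cassette, although the record does not comment on them. The plasmid comes from a family-wide study of human SH3 domain binding specificities.
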