Features (pLannotate 1.2.2; 21 found; start..end, strand, type, name):
     59..136     +  promoter       lacIq promoter: lacI (mutant); In the lacIq allele, a single base change in the promoter boosts expression of the lacI gene about 10-fold.
    137..1219    +  CDS            lacI: lac repressor; lacI; The lac repressor binds to the lac operator to inhibit transcription in E. coli. This inhibition can be relieved by adding lactose or isopropyl-β-D-thiogalactopyranoside (IPTG).
   1232..1253    +  protein_bind   CAP binding site: CAP binding activates transcription in the presence of cAMP. E. coli catabolite activator protein
   1272..1289    +  promoter       tet promoter (fragment): E. coli promoter for tetracycline efflux protein gene
   1462..1490    +  promoter       tac promoter: strong E. coli promoter; hybrid between the trp and lac UV5 promoters
   1498..1514    +  protein_bind   lac operator: The lac repressor binds to the lac operator to inhibit transcription in E. coli. This inhibition can be relieved by adding lactose or isopropyl-β-D-thiogalactopyranoside (IPTG). lac repressor encoded by lacI
   1599..1616    +  CDS            6xHis: 6xHis affinity tag
   1632..2285    +  CDS            GST26_SCHJA: Experimental evidence at protein level: Swiss-Prot protein existence level 1. GST isoenzymes appear to play a central role in the parasite detoxification system. Other functions are also suspected including a role in increasing the solubility of haematin in the parasite gut. From Schistosoma japonicum (Blood fluke).
   2334..2564    +  CDS            DNMBP (fragment): DNMBP_HUMAN - Also known as ARHGEF36 From Homo sapiens (Human).
   2580..2627    +  terminator     fd terminator (sequence withheld): central terminator from bacteriophage fd (Otsuka and Kunisawa, 1982)
   2632..2844    +  CDS            M13 gene III (fragment) (sequence partly withheld): pIII; III; minor coat protein
   2859..3329    +  CDS            M13 gene III (fragment) (sequence partly withheld): pIII; III; minor coat protein
   3351..3421    +  CDS            TcR (fragment): tetracycline efflux protein; tet; confers resistance to tetracycline
   3663..4043    -  CDS            YPB1_ECOLX: Protein predicted: Swiss-Prot protein existence level 4. From Escherichia coli.
   4060..4211    +  CDS            rop (fragment): Rop protein, which maintains plasmids at low copy number; rop
   4247..4675    -  rep_origin     f1 ori (sequence partly withheld): f1 bacteriophage origin of replication; arrow indicates direction of (+) strand synthesis
   4684..4723    +  CDS            rop (fragment): Rop protein, which maintains plasmids at low copy number; rop
   4825..4965    +  misc_feature   bom: basis of mobility region from pBR322
   5151..5738    -  rep_origin     ori: high-copy-number ColE1/pMB1/pBR322/pUC origin of replication
   5912..6769    -  CDS            bla: BLAT_ECOLX - Experimental evidence at protein level: Swiss-Prot protein existence level 1. TEM-type are the most prevalent beta-lactamases in enterobacteria; they hydrolyze the beta-lactam bond in susceptible beta-lactam antibiotics, thus conferring resistance to penicillins and cephalosporins. TEM-3 and TEM-4 are capable of hydrolyzing cefotaxime and ceftazidime. TEM-5 is capable of hydrolyzing ceftazidime. TEM-6 is capable of hydrolyzing ceftazidime and aztreonam. TEM-8/CAZ-2, TEM- 16/CAZ-7 and TEM-24/CAZ-6 are markedly active against ceftazidime. IRT- 4 shows resistance to beta-lactamase in
   6770..6874    -  promoter       AmpR promoter: bla
>Addgene plasmid #91489 | pHH0103_DNMBP-6/6 | addgene full sequence | sequence record 192382 | Addgene NGS Result
TGACATTAACCTATAAAAATAGGCGTATCACGAGGCCCTTTCGTCTTCAAGAATTCCCGACACCATCGAA
TGGTGCAAAACCTTTCGCGGTATGGCATGATAGCGCCCGGAAGAGAGTCAATTCAGGGTGGTGAATGTGA
AACCAGTAACGTTATACGATGTCGCAGAGTATGCCGGTGTCTCTTATCAGACCGTTTCCCGCGTGGTGAA
CCAGGCCAGCCACGTTTCTGCGAAAACGCGGGAAAAAGTGGAAGCGGCGATGGCGGAGCTGAATTACATT
CCCAACCGCGTGGCACAACAACTGGCGGGCAAACAGTCGTTGCTGATTGGCGTTGCCACCTCCAGTCTGG
CCCTGCACGCGCCGTCGCAAATTGTCGCGGCGATTAAATCTCGCGCCGATCAACTGGGTGCCAGCGTGGT
GGTGTCGATGGTAGAACGAAGCGGCGTCGAAGCCTGTAAAGCGGCGGTGCACAATCTTCTCGCGCAACGC
GTCAGTGGGCTGATCATTAACTATCCGCTGGATGACCAGGATGCCATTGCTGTGGAAGCTGCCTGCACTA
ATGTTCCGGCGTTATTTCTTGATGTCTCTGACCAGACACCCATCAACAGTATTATTTTCTCCCATGAAGA
CGGTACGCGACTGGGCGTGGAGCATCTGGTCGCATTGGGTCACCAGCAAATCGCGCTGTTAGCGGGCCCA
TTAAGTTCTGTCTCGGCGCGTCTGCGTCTGGCTGGCTGGCATAAATATCTCACTCGCAATCAAATTCAGC
CGATAGCGGAACGGGAAGGCGACTGGAGTGCCATGTCCGGTTTTCAACAAACCATGCAAATGCTGAATGA
GGGCATCGTTCCCACTGCGATGCTGGTTGCCAACGATCAGATGGCGCTGGGCGCAATGCGCGCCATTACC
GAGTCCGGGCTGCGCGTTGGTGCGGATATCTCGGTAGTGGGATACGACGATACCGAAGACAGCTCATGTT
ATATCCCGCCGTTAACCACCATCAAACAGGATTTTCGCCTGCTGGGGCAAACCAGCGTGGACCGCTTGCT
GCAACTCTCTCAGGGCCAGGCGGTGAAGGGCAATCAGCTGTTGCCCGTCTCACTGGTGAAAAGAAAAACC
ACCCTGGCGCCCAATACGCAAACCGCCTCTCCCCGCGCGTTGGCCGATTCATTAATGCAGCTGGCACGAC
AGGTTTCCCGACTGGAAAGCGGGCAGTGAGCGCAACGCAATTAATGTAAGTTAGCTCACTCATTAGGCAC
AATTCTCATGTTTGACAGCTTATCATCGACTGCACGGTGCACCAATGCTTCTGGCGTCAGGCAGCCATCG
GAAGCTGTGGTATGGCTGTGCAGGTCGTAAATCACTGCATAATTCGTGTCGCTCAAGGCGCACTCCCGTT
CTGGATAATGTTTTTTGCGCCGACATCATAACGGTTCTGGCAAATATTCTGAAATGAGCTGTTGACAATT
AATCATCGGCTCGTATAATGTGTGGAATTGTGAGCGGATAACAATTTCACACAGGAAACAGCCAGTCCGT
TTAGGTGTTTTCACGAGCACTTCACCAACAAGGACCATAGATTATGAAAATCGAAGAACACCATCACCAT
CACCATTCCAGCGGTAAGCTTATGTCCCCTATACTAGGTTATTGGAAAATTAAGGGCCTTGTGCAACCCA
CTCGACTTCTTTTGGAATATCTTGAAGAAAAATATGAAGAGCATTTGTATGAGCGCGATGAAGGTGATAA
ATGGCGAAACAAAAAGTTTGAATTGGGTTTGGAGTTTCCCAATCTTCCTTATTATATTGATGGTGATGTT
AAATTAACACAGTCTATGGCCATCATACGTTATATAGCTGACAAGCACAACATGTTGGGTGGTTGTCCAA
AAGAGCGTGCAGAGATTTCAATGCTTGAAGGAGCGGTTTTGGATATTAGATACGGTGTTTCGAGAATTGC
ATATAGTAAAGACTTTGAAACTCTCAAAGTTGATTTTCTTAGCAAGCTACCTGAAATGCTGAAAATGTTC
GAAGATCGTTTATGTCATAAAACATATTTAAATGGTGATCATGTAACCCATCCTGACTTCATGTTGTATG
ACGCTCTTGATGTTGTTTTATACATGGACCCAATGTGCCTGGATGCGTTCCCAAAATTAGTTTGTTTTAA
AAAACGTATTGAAGCTATCCCACAAATTGATAAGTACTTGAAATCCAGCAAGTATATAGCATGGCCTTTG
CAGGGCTGGCAAGCCACGTTTGGTGGTGGCGACCATCCTCCAAAATCGGATCTGGAAGTTCTGTTCCAGG
GGCCCCTGTCCAGCGGTCTGGTTCCGCGTGGTTCCGGTACCGCGGCCCAGCCGGCCATGGCCCAGGGCGC
GCTGCAAGTTTACTTTGCCGTCTACACCTTCAAAGCCCGTAATCCAAACGAACTGTCCGTTTCCGCCAAC
CAGAAACTGAAAATCCTGGAATTTAAAGATGTCACCGGTAATACCGAATGGTGGCTGGCAGAAGTCAACG
GTAAAAAAGGTTACGTCCCATCCAACTACATTCGTAAAACCGAAGCGGCCGCATA
[142 nt withheld, positions 2576-2717]
C
[98 nt withheld, positions 2719-2816]
AGTTTGTACTGGTGACGAAACTCAGTGTCTAGCTAGAGTGGC
[149 nt withheld, positions 2859-3007]
T
[41 nt withheld, positions 3009-3049]
T
[62 nt withheld, positions 3051-3112]
A
[35 nt withheld, positions 3114-3148]
CCTCCCTCAATCGGTTGAATGTCGCCCTTTTGTCTTTGGCGCTGGTAAACCATATGAA
[86 nt withheld, positions 3207-3292]
T
[54 nt withheld, positions 3294-3347]
CTAGCGCCGCCCTATACCTTGTCTGCCTCCCCGCGTTGCGTCGCGGTGCATGGAGCCGGGCCACCTCGAC
CTGAATGGAAGCCGGCGGCACCTCGCTAACGGATTCACCACTCCAAGAATTGGAGCCAATCAATTCTTGC
GGAGAACTGTGAATGCGCAAACCAACCCTTGGCAGAACATATCCATCGCGTCCGCCATCTCCAGCAGCCG
CACGCGGCGCATCTCGGGCAGCGTTGGGTCCTGGCCACGGGTGCGCATGATCGTGCTCCTGTCGTTGAGG
ACCCGGCTAGGCTGGCGGGGTTGCCTTACTGGTTAGCAGAATGAATCACCGATACGCGAGCGAACGTGAA
GCGACTGCTGCTGCAAAACGTCTGCGACCTGAGCAACAACATGAATGGTCTTCGGTTTCCGTGTTTCGTA
AAGTCTGGAAACGCGGAAGTCAGCGCCCTGCACCATTATGTTCCGGATCTGCATCGCAGGATGCTGCTGG
CTACCCTGTGGAACACCTACATCTGTATTAACGAAGCGCTGGCATTGACCCTGAGTGATTTTTCTCTGGT
CCCGCCGCATCCATACCGCCAGTTGTTTACCCTCACAACGTTCCAGTAACCGGGCATGTTCATCATCAGT
AACCCGTATCGTGAGCATCCTCTCTCGTTTCATCGGTATCATTACCCCCATGAACAGAAATCCCCCTTAC
ACGGAGGCATCAGTGACCAAACAGGAAAAAACCGCCCTTAACATGGCCCGCTTTATCAGAAGCCAGACAT
TAACGCTTCTGGAGAAACTCAACGAGCTGGACGCGGATGAACAGGCAGACATCTGTGAATCGCTTCACGA
CCACGCTGATGAGCTTTACCGCAGGATCCGCGAAATTGTAAGCGTTAATATTTTGTTAAAATTCGCGTTA
AATTTTTGTTAAATCAGCTCATTTTTTAACCAATAGGCCGAAATCGGCAAAATCCCTTATAAATCAAAAG
AATAGACCGAGATAGGGT
[37 nt withheld, positions 4346-4382]
AAAGAACGTGGACTCCAACGTCAAAGG
[49 nt withheld, positions 4410-4458]
T
[91 nt withheld, positions 4460-4550]
G
[124 nt withheld, positions 4552-4675]
CGCGGATCCTGCCTCGCGCGTTTCGGTGATGACGGTGAAAACCTCTGACACATGCAGCTCCCGGAGACGG
TCACAGCTTGTCTGTAAGCGGATGCCGGGAGCAGACAAGCCCGTCAGGGCGCGTCAGCGGGTGTTGGCGG
GTGTCGGGGCGCAGCCATGACCCAGTCACGTAGCGATAGCGGAGTGTATACTGGCTTAACTATGCGGCAT
CAGAGCAGATTGTACTGAGAGTGCACCATATGCGGTGTGAAATACCGCACAGATGCGTAAGGAGAAAATA
CCGCATCAGGCGCTCTTCCGCTTCCTCGCTCACTGACTCGCTGCGCTCGGTCGTTCGGCTGCGGCGAGCG
GTATCAGCTCACTCAAAGGCGGTAATACGGTTATCCACAGAATCAGGGGATAACGCAGGAAAGAACATGT
GAGCAAAAGGCCAGCAAAAGGCCAGGAACCGTAAAAAGGCCGCGTTGCTGGCGTTTTTCCATAGGCTCCG
CCCCCCTGACGAGCATCACAAAAATCGACGCTCAAGTCAGAGGTGGCGAAACCCGACAGGACTATAAAGA
TACCAGGGTTTCCCCCTGGAAGCTCCCTCGTGCGCTCTCCTGTTCCGACCCTGCCGCTTACCGGATACCT
GTCCGCCTTTCTCCCTTCGGGAAGCGTGGCGCTTTCTCATAGCTCACGCTGTAGGTATCTCAGTTCGGTG
TAGGTCGTTCGCTCCAAGCTGGGCTGTGTGCACGAACCCCCCGTTCAGCCCGACCGCTGCGCCTTATCCG
GTAACTATCGTCTTGAGTCCAACCCGGTAAGACACGACTTATCGCCACTGGCAGCAGCCACTGGTAACAG
GATTAGCAGAGCGAGGTATGTAGGCGGTGCTACAGAGTTCTTGAAGTGGTGGCCTAACTACGGCTACACT
AGAAGGACAGTATTTGGTATCTGCGCTCTGCTGAAGCCAGTTACCTTCGGAAAAAGAGTTGGTAGCTCTT
GATCCGGCAAACAAACCACCGCTGGTAGCGGTGGTTTTTTTGTTTGCAAGCAGCAGATTACGCGCAGAAA
AAAAGGATCTCAAGAAGATCCTTTGATCTTTTCTACGGGGTCTGACGCTCAGTGGAACGAAAACTCACGT
TAAGGGATTTTGGTCATGAGATTATCAAAAAGGATCTTCACCTAGATCCTTTTAAATTAAAAATGAAGTT
TTAAATCAATCTAAAGTATATATGAGTAAACTTGGTCTGACAGTTACCAATGCTTAATCAGTGAGGCACC
TATCTCAGCGATCTGTCTATTTCGTTCATCCATAGTTGCCTGACTCCCCGTCGTGTAGATAACTACGATA
CGGGAGGGCTTACCATCTGGCCCCAGTGCTGCAATGATACCGCGAGACCCACGCTCACCGGCTCCAGATT
TATCAGCAATAAACCAGCCAGCCGGAAGGGCCGAGCGCAGAAGTGGTCCTGCAACTTTATCCGCCTCCAT
CCAGTCTATTAATTGTTGCCGGGAAGCTAGAGTAAGTAGTTCGCCAGTTAATAGTTTGCGCAACGTTGTT
GCCATTGCTGCAGGCATCGTGGTGTCACGCTCGTCGTTTGGTATGGCTTCATTCAGCTCCGGTTCCCAAC
GATCAAGGCGAGTTACATGATCCCCCATATTGTGCAAAAAAGCGGTTAGCTCCTTCGGTCCTCCGATCGT
TGTCAGAAGTAAGTTGGCCGCAGTGTTATCACTCATGGTTATGGCAGCACTGCATAATTCTCTTACTGTC
ATGCCATCCGTAAGATGCTTTTCTGTGACTGGTGAGTACTCAACCAAGTCATTCTGAGAATAGTGTATGC
GGCGACCGAGTTGCTCTTGCCCGGCGTCAACACGGGATAATACCGCGCCACATAGCAGAACTTTAAAAGT
GCTCATCATTGGAAAACGTTCTTCGGGGCGAAAACTCTCAAGGATCTTACCGCTGTTGAGATCCAGTTCG
ATGTAACCCACTCGTGCACCCAACTGATCTTCAGCATCTTTTACTTTCACCAGCGTTTCTGGGTGAGCAA
AAACAGGAAGGCAAAATGCCGCAAAAAAGGGAATAAGGGCGACACGGAAATGTTGAATACTCATACTCTT
CCTTTTTCAATATTATTGAAGCATTTATCAGGGTTATTGTCTCATGAGCGGATACATATTTGAATGTATT
TAGAAAAATAAACAAATAGGGGTTCCGCGCACATTTCCCCGAAAAGTGCCACCTGACGTCTAAGAAACCA
TTATTATCA
