>Addgene plasmid #91489 | pHH0103_DNMBP-6/6 | depositor partial sequence | sequence record 175977 | insert sequence
GGTACCGAATTCGGATCCGCGCGCTGCAAGTTTACTTTGCCGTCTACACCTTCAAAGCCCGTAATCCAAA
CGAACTGTCCGTTTCCGCCAACCAGAAACTGAAAATCCTGGAATTTAAAGATGTCACCGGTAATACCGAA
TGGTGGCTGGCAGAAGTCAACGGTAAAAAAGGTTACGTCCCATCCAACTACATTCGTAAAACCGAAGCGG
CCGCTAGCTAAGTCGACGAGCTC
